>Addgene plasmid #36998 | pBABE-puro-THAP11-rescue-3xFLAG | addgene partial sequence | sequence record 46728 | SV40pro-F 5'-TATTTATGCAGAGGCCGAGG-3'
CTAACATTAGAGTGTGAGGAGCTTTTTTGGAGGCCTAGGCTTTTGCAAAAAGCTTACCATGACCGAGTTA
CAAGCCCACGGTGCGCCTCGCCACCCGCGACGACGTCCCCAGGGCCGTACGCACCCTCGCCGCCGCGTTC
GCCGACTACCCCGCCACGCGCCACACCGTCGATCCGGACCGCCACATCGAGCGGGTCACCGAGCTGCAAG
AACTCTTCCTCACGCGCGTCGGGCTCGACATCGGCAAGGTGTGGGTCGCGGACGACGGCGCCGCGGTGGC
GGTCTGGACCACGCCGGAGAGCGTCGAAGCGGGGGCGGTGTTCGCCGAGATCGGCCCGCGCATGGCCGAG
TTGAGCGGTTCCCGGCTGGCCGCGCAGCAACAGATGGAAGGCCTCCTGGCGCCGCACCGGCCCAAGGAGC
CCGCGTGGTTCCTGGCCACCGTCGGCGTCTCGCCCGACCACCAGGGCAAGGGTCTGGGCAGCGCCGTCGT
GCTCCCCGGAGTGGAGGCGGCCGAGCGCGCCGGGGTGCCCGCCTTCCTGGAGACCTCCGCGCCCCGCAAC
CTCCCCTTCTACGAGCGGCTCGGCTTCACCGTCACCGCCGACGTCGAGGTGCCCGAAGGACCGCGCACCT
GGTGCATGACCCGCAAGCCCGGTGCCTGACGCCCGCCCCACGACCCGCAGCGCCCGACCGAAAGGAGCGC
ACGACCCCATGCATCGATAAAATAAAAGATTTTATTTAGTCTCCAGAAAAAGGGGGGAATGAAAGACCCC
ACCTGTAGGTTTGGCAAGCTAGCTTAAGTAACGCCATTTTGCAAGGCATGGAAAAATACATAACTGAGAA
ATAGAGAAGTTCAGATCAAGGTTCAGGAACAGATGGAACAGCTGAATATGGGCCAAACAGGGATATCTGG
TGGTAAGCAGTTTCT
