>Addgene plasmid #36998 | pBABE-puro-THAP11-rescue-3xFLAG | addgene partial sequence | sequence record 47130 | pBABE-3
GTCGATGTATGATCTTTATAATCACCGTCATGGTCTTTGTAGTCAGCCCGGGATCCTCTAGACATTCCGT
GCTTCTTGCGGATGACAGCCATGGCAAGCAGCCGATCCTTCTCGCGGAGCTCTTCGCGCAGCTTGGCCTC
AGTGAGACGCAGGTGGCGAATGCTGCCTTTCATCTCTTTCATTTTGACCTCCATCAGAGCCAGGATGTCC
CGCTGCTCATTCAGCTTGCGCAGGAGCTCCTCCTCCGTGGTGCCTGACGACAAGGAGTACGAATGGTCGG
AGCCAGTATCAGGGAAGCCCTCTTCCCCTACCACCACCAACTGGGGGCCCATAGGGCACTCGGCAGCCTC
CAGCCCTGCGGTAGCAGCCTGTAACTCCGACGCGGCGGCCGCAGCGGCTGCGCCCTCTGCGGCTGCAAAC
TCCACTTGCACTGTGAGATCGATGGGCTTCACGTCTTCTCCAGTGGGAGTGATGGGCGCCGGCTGTACGG
ATCCCGGAGCCTGACTGCTGTCTACAGTGGCCTGAAGGGTGAGAAGCACGGCCGCGGAAGCAGATACCAG
GTTCGGCTGCAGCTGGGCAGTCTGGGCAGTGGAGGCAGAGGGTGAGGACTGCTGCTGCTGCTGCTGCTGC
TGCTGTTGCTGCTGCTGCTGCTGTTGCTGCTGTTGCTGCTGCTGCTGCTGTTGCTGCTGCTGCCTGCGGC
GGGCGGCCGCGGCCCCAGCGGGTCTGCGCGCTACTTTGCGCTCATTGACGCCGCGCAGCGGGAAGATGGT
GGGGACGCGTACCGTGTAGGTCTTGCGGCCGCCCTGGAAGTGAACGCTGCAGAGACGGTGGCCTGTGGTG
GCTGAAGTGAGAACACAATGACC
