>Addgene plasmid #36998 | pBABE-puro-THAP11-rescue-3xFLAG | depositor partial sequence | sequence record 47164 | Insert
GCCATGCCTGGCTTTACGTGCTGCGTGCCAGGCTGCTACAACAACTCGCACCGGGACAAGGCGCTGCACT
TCTACACGTTTCCAAAGGACGCTGAGTTGCGGCGCCTCTGGCTCAAGAACGTGTCGCGTGCCGGCGTCAG
TGGGTGCTTCTCCACCTTCCAGCCCACCACAGGCCACCGTCTCTGCAGCGTTCACTTCCAGGGCGGCCGC
AAGACCTACACGGTACGCGTCCCCACCATCTTCCCGCTGCGCGGCGTCAATGAGCGCAAAGTAGCGCGCA
GACCCGCTGGGGCCGCGGCCGCCCGCCGCAGGCAGCAGCAGCAACAGCAGCAGCAGCAGCAACAGCAGCA
ACAGCAGCAGCAGCAGCAACAGCAGCAGCAGCAGCAGCAGCAGCAGTCCTCACCCTCTGCCTCCACTGCC
CAGACTGCCCAGCTGCAGCCGAACCTGGTATCTGCTTCCGCGGCCGTGCTTCTCACCCTTCAGGCCACTG
TAGACAGCAGTCAGGCTCCGGGATCCGTACAGCCGGCGCCCATCACTCCCACTGGAGAAGACGTGAAGCC
CATCGATCTCACAGTGCAAGTGGAGTTTGCAGCCGCAGAGGGCGCAGCCGCTGCGGCCGCCGCGTCGGAG
TTACAGGCTGCTACCGCAGGGCTGGAGGCTGCCGAGTGCCCTATGGGCCCCCAGTTGGTGGTGGTAGGGG
AAGAGGGCTTCCCTGATACTGGCTCCGACCATTCGTACTCCTTGTCGTCAGGCACCACGGAGGAGGAGCT
CCTGCGCAAGCTGAATGAGCAGCGGGACATCCTGGCTCTGATGGAGGTCAAAATGAAAGAGATGAAAGGC
AGCATTCGCCACCTGCGTCTCACTGAGGCCAAGCTGCGCGAAGAGCTCCGCGAGAAGGATCGGCTGCTTG
CCATGGCTGTCATCCGCAAGAAGCACGGAATGTCTAGAGGATCCCGGGCTGACTACAAAGACCATGACGG
TGATTATAAAGATCATGACATCGACTACAAGGATGACGATGACAAGTAG
