[The description below was written by a language model from this plasmid's Addgene catalogue record.]
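Description:
pBABE-puro-THAP11-rescue-3xFLAG is a retroviral mammalian expression plasmid built on the pBABE-Puro backbone (about 5.2 kb without insert). It is a high-copy plasmid selected in bacteria with ampicillin, and the record lists a recombination-deficient host strain, which is a common choice for vectors carrying repeated LTR sequences. In mammalian cells, puromycin selects for transduced populations. No feature table is provided. In the standard pBABE design, however, Moloney murine leukemia virus LTRs and a packaging signal flank the payload, so the transcript can be packaged into retroviral particles in a suitable packaging line and stably integrated into target cells. In that design the 5′ LTR drives the inserted gene and a separate internal promoter drives the puromycin resistance gene.

The insert is human THAP11 (also known as RONIN), about 1 kb, cloned between EcoRI and SalI sites that are both retained, with a 3xFLAG epitope at the C terminus for detection or immunoprecipitation. The coding sequence carries nucleotide substitutions in two short stretches, codons 273–275 and 295–297. All of the changes are synonymous, so the encoded protein is unaltered. Together with the "rescue" designation, this pattern suggests the changes make the transcript resistant to RNAi reagents targeting endogenous THAP11, although the record does not say so explicitly. The depositor notes that the tagged THAP11 cassette was subcloned from another plasmid in the same collection. The associated work concerns transcriptional regulation by the THAP11–HCF-1 complex in colon cancer cells. The construct would therefore suit re-expression of tagged THAP11 in knockdown cells to confirm that observed phenotypes are specific.
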