Addgene plasmid #36998: pBABE-puro-THAP11-rescue-3xFLAG
Depositing lab: Debu Chakravarti. Depositing organization: Northwestern University. Publication: A Transcriptional Regulatory Role of the THAP11-HCF-1 Complex in Colon Cancer Cell Function. Parker JB, Palchaudhuri S, Yin H, Wei J, Chakravarti D. Mol Cell Biol. 2012 May;32(9):1654-70. Epub 2012 Feb 27. 10.1128/MCB.06033-11 PubMed 22371484.
Backbone
  Vector backbone: pBABE-Puro
  Backbone manufacturer: Addgene plasmid #1764
  Backbone size w/o insert (bp): 5169
  Vector type: Mammalian Expression, Retroviral
  Selectable markers: Puromycin
Growth in bacteria
  Bacterial resistance: Ampicillin, 100 μg/mL
  Growth temperature: 30°C
  Growth strain: Stbl3
  Copy number: High Copy
Gene/Insert
  Gene/Insert name: THAP11
  Species: H. sapiens (human)
  Insert size (bp): 1029
  Mutation: Mutations were generated at codons 273-275 converting GAA GTG AAG to GAG GTC AAA and at codons 295-297 converting GAA CTG CGT to GAG CTC CGC
  Entrez Gene: THAP11 (a.k.a. HRIHFB2206, CTG-B43a, CTG-B45d, RONIN)
  Tag / fusion protein: 3xFLAG (C terminal on insert)
  Cloning method: Restriction Enzyme; 5′ cloning site EcoRI (not destroyed); 3′ cloning site SalI (not destroyed)
  Sequencing primers: 5′ pBABE_5
Terms and licenses: Academic/Nonprofit Terms; Industry Terms: Not Available to Industry
Depositor comments: 3xFLAG-THAP11 was subcloned from Addgene plasmids #37001 Mutations were generated at codons 273-275 converting GAA GTG AAG to GAG GTC AAA and at codons 295-297 converting GAA CTG CGT to GAG CTC CGC
How to cite: pBABE-puro-THAP11-rescue-3xFLAG was a gift from Debu Chakravarti (Addgene plasmid # 36998 ; http://n2t.net/addgene:36998 ; RRID:Addgene_36998)
